Features (pLannotate 1.2.2; 18 found; start..end, strand, type, name):
     17..257     +  promoter       U6 promoter: RNA polymerase III promoter for human U6 snRNA
    294..369     +  misc_RNA       gRNA scaffold: guide RNA scaffold for the Streptococcus pyogenes CRISPR/Cas9 system
    415..794     +  enhancer       CMV enhancer: human cytomegalovirus immediate early enhancer
    796..1071    +  promoter       chicken β-actin promoter: No description available
   1072..2084    +  intron         chimeric intron: chimera between introns from chicken β-actin and rabbit β-globin
   2150..2168    +  promoter       T7 promoter: promoter for bacteriophage T7 RNA polymerase
   2239..3840    +  CDS            Cas9(N): N-terminal portion of Streptococcus pyogenes Cas9 (Zetsche et al., 2015)
   3841..6339    +  CDS            Cas9(C) (fragment): C-terminal portion of Streptococcus pyogenes Cas9 (Zetsche et al., 2015)
   6439..8470    +  CDS            gag-pol (fragment): Moloney murine leukemia virus Gag-Pol polyprotein; gag-pol; contains a read-through stop codon
   8599..9195    +  CDS            PuroR (fragment): puromycin N-acetyltransferase; pac from Streptomyces; confers resistance to puromycin
   9202..10197   +  CDS            ΔTK: truncated herpes simplex virus thymidine kinase (Salomon et al., 1995) confers sensitivity to nucleoside analogs such as acyclovir or ganciclovir
  10225..10336   +  polyA_signal   bGH poly(A) signal: bovine growth hormone polyadenylation signal
  10761..11349   -  rep_origin     ori: high-copy-number ColE1/pMB1/pBR322/pUC origin of replication
  11520..12380   -  CDS            AmpR: β-lactamase; bla; confers resistance to ampicillin, carbenicillin, and related antibiotics
  12381..12485   -  promoter       AmpR promoter: bla
  12580..12615   +  CDS            rop (fragment): Rop protein, which maintains plasmids at low copy number; rop
  12717..12764   +  misc_feature   bom (fragment): basis of mobility region from pBR322
  13084..13101   +  protein_bind   attB1 (fragment): mutant version of attB; recombination site for the Gateway® BP reaction BP Clonase™
>Addgene plasmid | PB-PE SpG_ATH51 | analyzer sequence | sequence record 477321
CAAGGTCGGGCAGGAAGAGGGCCTATTTCCCATGATTCCTTCATATTTGCATATACGATACAAGGCTGTT
AGAGAGATAATTAGAATTAATTTGACTGTAAACACAAAGATATTAGTACAAAATACGTGACGTAGAAAGT
AATAATTTCTTGGGTAGTTTGCAGTTTTAAAATTATGTTTTAAAATGGACTATCATATGCTTACCGTAAC
TTGAAAGTATTTCGATTTCTTGGCTTTATATATCTTGTGGAAAGGACGAAACACCGGGTCTTCGTGGAGC
TCATCGAAGACCTGTTTTAGAGCTAGAAATAGCAAGTTAAAATAAGGCTAGTCCGTTATCAACTTGAAAA
AGTGGCACCGAGTCGGTGCAGAGACCGAATCGACCAGAGGTCTCGTTTTTTTCTAGACGCTAGCGACATT
GATTATTGACTAGTTATTAATAGTAATCAATTACGGGGTCATTAGTTCATAGCCCATATATGGAGTTCCG
CGTTACATAACTTACGGTAAATGGCCCGCCTGGCTGACCGCCCAACGACCCCCGCCCATTGACGTCAATA
ATGACGTATGTTCCCATAGTAACGCCAATAGGGACTTTCCATTGACGTCAATGGGTGGAGTATTTACGGT
AAACTGCCCACTTGGCAGTACATCAAGTGTATCATATGCCAAGTACGCCCCCTATTGACGTCAATGACGG
TAAATGGCCCGCCTGGCATTATGCCCAGTACATGACCTTATGGGACTTTCCTACTTGGCAGTACATCTAC
GTATTAGTCATCGCTATTACCATGGTCGAGGTGAGCCCCACGTTCTGCTTCACTCTCCCCATCTCCCCCC
CCTCCCCACCCCCAATTTTGTATTTATTTATTTTTTAATTATTTTGTGCAGCGATGGGGGCGGGGGGGGG
GGGGGCGCGCGCCAGGCGGGGCGGGGCGGGGCGAGGGGCGGGGCGGGGCGAGGCGGAGAGGTGCGGCGGC
AGCCAATCAGAGCGGCGCGCTCCGAAAGTTTCCTTTTATGGCGAGGCGGCGGCGGCGGCGGCCCTATAAA
AAGCGAAGCGCGCGGCGGGCGGGAGTCGCTGCGTTGCCTTCGCCCCGTGCCCCGCTCCGCGCCGCCTCGC
GCCGCCCGCCCCGGCTCTGACTGACCGCGTTACTCCCACAGGTGAGCGGGCGGGACGGCCCTTCTCCTCC
GGGCTGTAATTAGCGCTTGGTTTAATGACGGCTCGTTTCTTTTCTGTGGCTGCGTGAAAGCCTTAAAGGG
CTCCGGGAGGGCCCTTTGTGCGGGGGGGAGCGGCTCGGGGGGTGCGTGCGTGTGTGTGTGCGTGGGGAGC
GCCGCGTGCGGCCCGCGCTGCCCGGCGGCTGTGAGCGCTGCGGGCGCGGCGCGGGGCTTTGTGCGCTCCG
CGTGTGCGCGAGGGGAGCGCGGCCGGGGGCGGTGCCCCGCGGTGCGGGGGGGCTGCGAGGGGAACAAAGG
CTGCGTGCGGGGTGTGTGCGTGGGGGGGTGAGCAGGGGGTGTGGGCGCGGCGGTCGGGCTGTAACCCCCC
CCTGCACCCCCCTCCCCGAGTTGCTGAGCACGGCCCGGCTTCGGGTGCGGGGCTCCGTACGGGGCGTGGC
GCGGGGCTCGCCGTGCCGGGCGGGGGGTGGCGGCAGGTGGGGGTGCCGGGCGGGGCGGGGCCGCCTCGGG
CCGGGGAGGGCTCGGGGGAGGGGCGCGGCGGCCCCCGGAGCGCCGGCGGCTGTCGAGGCGCGGCGAGCCG
CAGCCATTGCCTTTTATGGTAATCGTGCGAGAGGGCGCAGGGACTTCCTTTGTCCCAAATCTGTGCGGAG
CCGAAATCTGGGAGGCGCCGCCGCACCCCCTCTAGCGGGCGCGGGGCGAAGCGGTGCGGCGCCGGCAGGA
AGGAAATGGGCGGGGAGGGCCTTCGTGCGTCGCCGCGCCGCCGTCCCCTTCTCCCTCTCCAGCCTCGGGG
CTGTCCGCGGGGGGACGGCTGCCTTCGGGGGGGACGGGGCAGGGCGGGGTTCGGCTTCTGGCGTGTGACC
GGCGGCTCTAGAGCCTCTGCTAACCATGTTCATGCCTTCTTCTTTTTCCTACAGCTCCTGGGCAACGTGC
TGGTTATTGTGCTGTCTCATCATTTTGGCAAAGAATTGATAGCGGCCGCTAATACGACTCACTATAGGGA
GAGCCGCCACCATGAAACGGACAGCCGACGGAAGCGAGTTCGAGTCACCAAAGAAGAAGCGGAAAGTCGA
CAAGAAGTACAGCATCGGCCTGGACATCGGCACCAACTCTGTGGGCTGGGCCGTGATCACCGACGAGTAC
AAGGTGCCCAGCAAGAAATTCAAGGTGCTGGGCAACACCGACCGGCACAGCATCAAGAAGAACCTGATCG
GAGCCCTGCTGTTCGACAGCGGCGAAACAGCCGAGGCCACCCGGCTGAAGAGAACCGCCAGAAGAAGATA
CACCAGACGGAAGAACCGGATCTGCTATCTGCAAGAGATCTTCAGCAACGAGATGGCCAAGGTGGACGAC
AGCTTCTTCCACAGACTGGAAGAGTCCTTCCTGGTGGAAGAGGATAAGAAGCACGAGCGGCACCCCATCT
TCGGCAACATCGTGGACGAGGTGGCCTACCACGAGAAGTACCCCACCATCTACCACCTGAGAAAGAAACT
GGTGGACAGCACCGACAAGGCCGACCTGCGGCTGATCTATCTGGCCCTGGCCCACATGATCAAGTTCCGG
GGCCACTTCCTGATCGAGGGCGACCTGAACCCCGACAACAGCGACGTGGACAAGCTGTTCATCCAGCTGG
TGCAGACCTACAACCAGCTGTTCGAGGAAAACCCCATCAACGCCAGCGGCGTGGACGCCAAGGCCATCCT
GTCTGCCAGACTGAGCAAGAGCAGACGGCTGGAAAATCTGATCGCCCAGCTGCCCGGCGAGAAGAAGAAT
GGCCTGTTCGGAAACCTGATTGCCCTGAGCCTGGGCCTGACCCCCAACTTCAAGAGCAACTTCGACCTGG
CCGAGGATGCCAAACTGCAGCTGAGCAAGGACACCTACGACGACGACCTGGACAACCTGCTGGCCCAGAT
CGGCGACCAGTACGCCGACCTGTTTCTGGCCGCCAAGAACCTGTCCGACGCCATCCTGCTGAGCGACATC
CTGAGAGTGAACACCGAGATCACCAAGGCCCCCCTGAGCGCCTCTATGATCAAGAGATACGACGAGCACC
ACCAGGACCTGACCCTGCTGAAAGCTCTCGTGCGGCAGCAGCTGCCTGAGAAGTACAAAGAGATTTTCTT
CGACCAGAGCAAGAACGGCTACGCCGGCTACATTGACGGCGGAGCCAGCCAGGAAGAGTTCTACAAGTTC
ATCAAGCCCATCCTGGAAAAGATGGACGGCACCGAGGAACTGCTCGTGAAGCTGAACAGAGAGGACCTGC
TGCGGAAGCAGCGGACCTTCGACAACGGCAGCATCCCCCACCAGATCCACCTGGGAGAGCTGCACGCCAT
TCTGCGGCGGCAGGAAGATTTTTACCCATTCCTGAAGGACAACCGGGAAAAGATCGAGAAGATCCTGACC
TTCCGCATCCCCTACTACGTGGGCCCTCTGGCCAGGGGAAACAGCAGATTCGCCTGGATGACCAGAAAGA
GCGAGGAAACCATCACCCCCTGGAACTTCGAGGAAGTGGTGGACAAGGGCGCTTCCGCCCAGAGCTTCAT
CGAGCGGATGACCAACTTCGATAAGAACCTGCCCAACGAGAAGGTGCTGCCCAAGCACAGCCTGCTGTAC
GAGTACTTCACCGTGTATAACGAGCTGACCAAAGTGAAATACGTGACCGAGGGAATGAGAAAGCCCGCCT
TCCTGAGCGGCGAGCAGAAAAAGGCCATCGTGGACCTGCTGTTCAAGACCAACCGGAAAGTGACCGTGAA
GCAGCTGAAAGAGGACTACTTCAAGAAAATCGAGTGCTTCGACTCCGTGGAAATCTCCGGCGTGGAAGAT
CGGTTCAACGCCTCCCTGGGCACATACCACGATCTGCTGAAAATTATCAAGGACAAGGACTTCCTGGACA
ATGAGGAAAACGAGGACATTCTGGAAGATATCGTGCTGACCCTGACACTGTTTGAGGACAGAGAGATGAT
CGAGGAACGGCTGAAAACCTATGCCCACCTGTTCGACGACAAAGTGATGAAGCAGCTGAAGCGGCGGAGA
TACACCGGCTGGGGCAGGCTGAGCCGGAAGCTGATCAACGGCATCCGGGACAAGCAGTCCGGCAAGACAA
TCCTGGATTTCCTGAAGTCCGACGGCTTCGCCAACAGAAACTTCATGCAGCTGATCCACGACGACAGCCT
GACCTTTAAAGAGGACATCCAGAAAGCCCAGGTGTCCGGCCAGGGCGATAGCCTGCACGAGCACATTGCC
AATCTGGCCGGCAGCCCCGCCATTAAGAAGGGCATCCTGCAGACAGTGAAGGTGGTGGACGAGCTCGTGA
AAGTGATGGGCCGGCACAAGCCCGAGAACATCGTGATCGAAATGGCCAGAGAGAACCAGACCACCCAGAA
GGGACAGAAGAACAGCCGCGAGAGAATGAAGCGGATCGAAGAGGGCATCAAAGAGCTGGGCAGCCAGATC
CTGAAAGAACACCCCGTGGAAAACACCCAGCTGCAGAACGAGAAGCTGTACCTGTACTACCTGCAGAATG
GGCGGGATATGTACGTGGACCAGGAACTGGACATCAACCGGCTGTCCGACTACGATGTGGACGCTATCGT
GCCTCAGAGCTTTCTGAAGGACGACTCCATCGACAACAAGGTGCTGACCAGAAGCGACAAGAACCGGGGC
AAGAGCGACAACGTGCCCTCCGAAGAGGTCGTGAAGAAGATGAAGAACTACTGGCGGCAGCTGCTGAACG
CCAAGCTGATTACCCAGAGAAAGTTCGACAATCTGACCAAGGCCGAGAGAGGCGGCCTGAGCGAACTGGA
TAAGGCCGGCTTCATCAAGAGACAGCTGGTGGAAACCCGGCAGATCACAAAGCACGTGGCACAGATCCTG
GACTCCCGGATGAACACTAAGTACGACGAGAATGACAAGCTGATCCGGGAAGTGAAAGTGATCACCCTGA
AGTCCAAGCTGGTGTCCGATTTCCGGAAGGATTTCCAGTTTTACAAAGTGCGCGAGATCAACAACTACCA
CCACGCCCACGACGCCTACCTGAACGCCGTCGTGGGAACCGCCCTGATCAAAAAGTACCCTAAGCTGGAA
AGCGAGTTCGTGTACGGCGACTACAAGGTGTACGACGTGCGGAAGATGATCGCCAAGAGCGAGCAGGAAA
TCGGCAAGGCTACCGCCAAGTACTTCTTCTACAGCAACATCATGAACTTTTTCAAGACCGAGATTACCCT
GGCCAACGGCGAGATCCGGAAGCGGCCTCTGATCGAGACAAACGGCGAAACCGGGGAGATCGTGTGGGAT
AAGGGCCGGGATTTTGCCACCGTGCGGAAAGTGCTGAGCATGCCCCAAGTGAATATCGTGAAAAAGACCG
AGGTGCAGACAGGCGGCTTCAGCAAAGAGTCTATCCTGCCCAAGAGGAACAGCGATAAGCTGATCGCCAG
AAAGAAGGACTGGGACCCTAAGAAGTACGGCGGCTTCCTGTGGCCCACCGTGGCCTATTCTGTGCTGGTG
GTGGCCAAAGTGGAAAAGGGCAAGTCCAAGAAACTGAAGAGTGTGAAAGAGCTGCTGGGGATCACCATCA
TGGAAAGAAGCAGCTTCGAGAAGAATCCCATCGACTTTCTGGAAGCCAAGGGCTACAAAGAAGTGAAAAA
GGACCTGATCATCAAGCTGCCTAAGTACTCCCTGTTCGAGCTGGAAAACGGCCGGAAGAGAATGCTGGCC
TCTGCCAAGCAGCTGCAGAAGGGAAACGAACTGGCCCTGCCCTCCAAATATGTGAACTTCCTGTACCTGG
CCAGCCACTATGAGAAGCTGAAGGGCTCCCCCGAGGATAATGAGCAGAAACAGCTGTTTGTGGAACAGCA
CAAGCACTACCTGGACGAGATCATCGAGCAGATCAGCGAGTTCTCCAAGAGAAATATCAAGATGCCCAAG
GTCCTGGACAAAGTGCTGTCCGCCTACAACAAGCACCGGGATAAGCCCATCAGAGAGCAGGCCGAGAATA
TCATCCACCTGTTTACCCTGACCAATCTGGGAGCCCCTGCCGCCTTCAAGTACTTTGACACCACCATCGA
CCGGAAGCAGTACAGAAGCACCAAAGAGGTGCTGGACGCCACCCTGATCCACCAGAGCATCACCGGCCTG
TACGAGACACGGATCGACCTGTCTCAGCTGGGAGGCGACTCTGGAGGATCTAGCGGAGGATCCTCTGGCA
GCGAGACACCAGGAACAAGCGAGTCAGCAACACCAGAGAGCAGTGGCGGCAGCAGCGGCGGCAGCAGCAC
CCTAAATATAGAAGATGAGTATCGGCTACATGAAACCTCAAAAGAGCCAGATGTTTCTCTAGGGTCCACA
TGGCTGTCTGATTTTCCTCAGGCCTGGGCGGAAACCGGGGGCATGGGACTGGCAGTTCGCCAAGCTCCTC
TGATCATACCTCTGAAAGCAACCTCTACCCCCGTGTCCATAAAACAATACCCCATGTCACAAGAAGCCAG
ACTGGGGATCAAGCCCCACATACAGAGACTGTTGGACCAGGGAATACTGGTACCCTGCCAGTCCCCCTGG
AACACGCCCCTGCTACCCGTTAAGAAACCAGGGACTAATGATTATAGGCCTGTCCAGGATCTGAGAGAAG
TCAACAAGCGGGTGGAGGACATCCACCCCACCGTGCCCAACCCTTACAACCTCTTGAGCGGGCTCCCACC
GTCCCACCAGTGGTACACTGTGCTTGATTTAAAGGATGCCTTTTTCTGCCTGAGACTCCACCCCACCAGT
CAGCCTCTCTTCGCCTTTGAGTGGAGAGATCCAGAGATGGGAATCTCAGGACAATTGACCTGGACCAGAC
TCCCACAGGGTTTCAAAAACAGTCCCACCCTGTTTAATGAGGCACTGCACAGGGACCTAGCAGACTTCAG
AATCCAGCACCCAGACTTGATCCTGCTACAGTACGTGGATGACTTACTGCTGGCCGCCACTTCTGAGCTA
GACTGCCAACAAGGTACTCGGGCCCTGTTACAAACCCTAGGGAACCTCGGGTATCGGGCCTCGGCCAAGA
AAGCCCAAATTTGCCAGAAACAGGTCAAGTATCTGGGGTATCTTCTAAAAGAGGGTCAGAGATGGCTGAC
TGAGGCCAGAAAAGAGACTGTGATGGGGCAGCCTACTCCCAAGACCCCTCGACAACTAAGGGAGTTCCTA
GGGAAGGCAGGCTTCTGTCGCCTCTTCATCCCTGGGTTTGCAGAAATGGCAGCCCCCCTGTACCCTCTCA
CCAAACCGGGGACTCTGTTTAATTGGGGCCCAGACCAACAAAAGGCCTATCAAGAAATCAAGCAAGCTCT
TCTAACTGCCCCAGCCCTGGGGTTGCCAGATTTGACTAAGCCCTTTGAACTCTTTGTCGACGAGAAGCAG
GGCTACGCCAAAGGTGTCCTAACGCAAAAACTGGGACCTTGGCGTCGGCCGGTGGCCTACCTGTCCAAAA
AGCTAGACCCAGTAGCAGCTGGGTGGCCCCCTTGCCTACGGATGGTAGCAGCCATTGCCGTACTGACAAA
GGATGCAGGCAAGCTAACCATGGGACAGCCACTAGTCATTCTGGCCCCCCATGCAGTAGAGGCACTAGTC
AAACAACCCCCCGACCGCTGGCTTTCCAACGCCCGGATGACTCACTATCAGGCCTTGCTTTTGGACACGG
ACCGGGTCCAGTTCGGCCCGGTGGTAGCCCTGAACCCGGCTACGCTGCTCCCACTGCCTGAGGAAGGGCT
GCAACACAACTGCCTTGATATCCTGGCCGAAGCCCACGGAACCCGACCCGACCTAACGGACCAGCCGCTC
CCAGACGCCGACCACACCTGGTACACGGATGGAAGCAGTCTCTTACAAGAGGGACAGCGTAAGGCGGGAG
CTGCGGTGACCACCGAGACAGAGGTAATCTGGGCTAAAGCCCTGCCAGCCGGGACATCCGCTCAGCGGGC
TGAACTGATAGCACTCACCCAGGCCCTAAAGATGGCAGAAGGTAAGAAGCTAAATGTTTATACTGATAGC
CGTTATGCTTTTGCTACTGCCCATATCCATGGAGAAATATACAGAAGGCGTGGGTGGCTCACATCAGAAG
GCAAAGAGATCAAAAATAAAGACGAGATCTTGGCCCTACTAAAAGCCCTCTTTCTGCCCAAAAGACTTAG
CATAATCCATTGTCCAGGACATCAAAAGGGACACAGCGCCGAGGCTAGAGGCAACCGGATGGCTGACCAA
GCGGCCCGAAAGGCAGCCATCACAGAGACTCCAGACACCTCTACCCTCCTCATAGAAAATTCATCACCCT
CTGGCGGCTCAAAAAGAACCGCCGACGGCAGCGAATTCGAGCCCAAGAAGAAGAGGAAAGTCGGCTCCGG
CGCTACCAATTTCTCCCTGCTCAAGCAAGCCGGAGACGTCGAGGAAAACCCAGGCCCAATGACCGAGTAC
AAGCCCACGGTGCGCCTCGCCACCCGCGACGACGTCCCCAGGGCCGTACGCACCCTCGCCGCCGCGTTCG
CCGACTACCCCGCCACGCGCCACACCGTCGATCCGGACCGCCACATCGAGCGGGTCACCGAGCTGCAAGA
ACTCTTCCTCACGCGCGTCGGGCTCGACATCGGCAAGGTGTGGGTCGCGGACGACGGCGCCGCGGTGGCG
GTCTGGACCACGCCGGAGAGCGTCGAAGCGGGGGCGGTGTTCGCCGAGATCGGCCCGCGCATGGCCGAGT
TGAGCGGTTCCCGGCTGGCCGCGCAGCAACAGATGGAAGGCCTCCTGGCGCCGCACCGGCCCAAGGAGCC
CGCGTGGTTCCTGGCCACCGTCGGCGTCTCGCCCGACCACCAGGGCAAGGGTCTGGGCAGCGCCGTCGTG
CTCCCCGGAGTGGAGGCGGCCGAGCGCGCCGGGGTGCCCGCCTTCCTGGAGACATCCGCGCCCCGCAACC
TCCCCTTCTACGAGCGGCTCGGCTTCACCGTCACCGCCGACGTCGAGGTGCCCGAAGGACCGCGCACCTG
GTGCATGACCCGCAAGCCCGGTGCCGGCTCCATGCCCACGCTACTGCGGGTTTATATAGACGGTCCTCAC
GGGATGGGGAAAACCACCACCACGCAACTGCTGGTGGCCCTGGGTTCGCGCGACGATATCGTCTACGTAC
CCGAGCCGATGACTTACTGGCAGGTGCTGGGGGCTTCCGAGACAATCGCGAACATCTACACCACACAACA
CCGCCTCGACCAGGGTGAGATATCGGCCGGGGACGCGGCGGTGGTAATGACAAGCGCCCAGATAACAATG
GGCATGCCTTATGCCGTGACCGACGCCGTTCTGGCTCCTCATATCGGGGGGGAGGCTGGGAGCTCACATG
CCCCGCCCCCGGCCCTCACCCTCATCTTCGACCGCCATCCCATCGCCGCCCTCCTGTGCTACCCGGCCGC
GCGATACCTTATGGGCAGCATGACCCCCCAGGCCGTGCTGGCGTTCGTGGCCCTCATCCCGCCGACCTTG
CCCGGCACAAACATCGTGTTGGGGGCCCTTCCGGAGGACAGACACATCGACCGCCTGGCCAAACGCCAGC
GCCCCGGCGAGCGGCTTGACCTGGCTATGCTGGCCGCGATTCGCCGCGTTTACGGGCTGCTTGCCAATAC
GGTGCGGTATCTGCAGGGCGGCGGGTCGTGGCGGGAGGATTGGGGACAGCTTTCGGGGACGGCCGTGCCG
CCCCAGGGTGCCGAGCCCCAGAGCAACGCGGGCCCACGACCCCATATCGGGGACACGTTATTTACCCTGT
TTCGGGCCCCCGAGTTGCTGGCCCCCAACGGCGACCTGTACAACGTGTTTGCCTGGGCCTTGGACGTCTT
GGCCAAACGCCTCCGTCCCATGCACGTCTTTATCCTGGATTACGACCAATCGCCCGCCGGCTGCCGGGAC
GCCCTGCTGCAACTTACCTCCGGGATGGTCCAGACCCACGTCACCACCCCCGGCTCCATACCGACGATCT
GCGACCTGGCGCGCACGTTTGCCCGGGAGATGGGGGAGGCTAACTGAGCTCTAGAGCTCGCTGATCAGCC
TCGACTGTGCCTTCTAGTTGCCAGCCATCTGTTGTTTGCCCCTCCCCCGTGCCTTCCTTGACCCTGGAAG
GTGCCACTCCCACTGTCCTTTCCTAATAAAATGAGGAAATTGCATCGCATTGTCTGAGTAGGTGTCATTC
TATTCTGGGGGGTGGGGTGGGGCAGGACAGCAAGGGGGAGGATTGGGAGGACAATAGCAGGCATGCTGGG
GATGCGGTGGGCTCTATGGGGCGCGCCTAAAAGTTTTGTTACTTTATAGAAGAAATTTTGAGTTTTTGTT
TTTTTTTAATAAATAAATAAACATAAATAAATTGTTTGTTGAATTTATTATTAGTATGTAAGTGTAAATA
TAATAAAACTTAATATCTATTCAAATTAATAAATAAACCTCGATATACAGACCGATAAAACACATGCGTC
AATTTTACGCATGATTATCTTTAACGTACGTCACAATATGATTATCTTTCTAGGGTTAAACATGTGAGCA
AAAGGCCAGCAAAAGGCCAGGAACCGTAAAAAGGCCGCGTTGCTGGCGTTTTTCCATAGGCTCCGCCCCC
CTGACGAGCATCACAAAAATCGACGCTCAAGTCAGAGGTGGCGAAACCCGACAGGACTATAAAGATACCA
GGCGTTTCCCCCTGGAAGCTCCCTCGTGCGCTCTCCTGTTCCGACCCTGCCGCTTACCGGATACCTGTCC
GCCTTTCTCCCTTCGGGAAGCGTGGCGCTTTCTCATAGCTCACGCTGTAGGTATCTCAGTTCGGTGTAGG
TCGTTCGCTCCAAGCTGGGCTGTGTGCACGAACCCCCCGTTCAGCCCGACCGCTGCGCCTTATCCGGTAA
CTATCGTCTTGAGTCCAACCCGGTAAGACACGACTTATCGCCACTGGCAGCAGCCACTGGTAACAGGATT
AGCAGAGCGAGGTATGTAGGCGGTGCTACAGAGTTCTTGAAGTGGTGGCCTAACTACGGCTACACTAGAA
GAACAGTATTTGGTATCTGCGCTCTGCTGAAGCCAGTTACCTTCGGAAAAAGAGTTGGTAGCTCTTGATC
CGGCAAACAAACCACCGCTGGTAGCGGTGGTTTTTTTGTTTGCAAGCAGCAGATTACGCGCAGAAAAAAA
GGATCTCAAGAAGATCCTTTGATCTTTTCTACGGGGTCTGACGCTCAGTGGAACGAAAACTCACGTTAAG
GGATTTTGGTCATGAGATTATCAAAAAGGATCTTCACCTAGATCCTTTTAAATTAAAAATGAAGTTTTAA
ATCAATCTAAAGTATATATGAGTAAACTTGGTCTGACAGTTACCAATGCTTAATCAGTGAGGCACCTATC
TCAGCGATCTGTCTATTTCGTTCATCCATAGTTGCCTGACTCCCCGTCGTGTAGATAACTACGATACGGG
AGGGCTTACCATCTGGCCCCAGTGCTGCAATGATACCGCGACTCCCACGCTCACCGGCTCCAGATTTATC
AGCAATAAACCAGCCAGCCGGAAGGGCCGAGCGCAGAAGTGGTCCTGCAACTTTATCCGCCTCCATCCAG
TCTATTAATTGTTGCCGGGAAGCTAGAGTAAGTAGTTCGCCAGTTAATAGTTTGCGCAACGTTGTTGCCA
TTGCTACAGGCATCGTGGTGTCACGCTCGTCGTTTGGTATGGCTTCATTCAGCTCCGGTTCCCAACGATC
AAGGCGAGTTACATGATCCCCCATGTTGTGCAAAAAAGCGGTTAGCTCCTTCGGTCCTCCGATCGTTGTC
AGAAGTAAGTTGGCCGCAGTGTTATCACTCATGGTTATGGCAGCACTGCATAATTCTCTTACTGTCATGC
CATCCGTAAGATGCTTTTCTGTGACTGGTGAGTACTCAACCAAGTCATTCTGAGAATAGTGTATGCGGCG
ACCGAGTTGCTCTTGCCCGGCGTCAATACGGGATAATACCGCGCCACATAGCAGAACTTTAAAAGTGCTC
ATCATTGGAAAACGTTCTTCGGGGCGAAAACTCTCAAGGATCTTACCGCTGTTGAGATCCAGTTCGATGT
AACCCACTCGTGCACCCAACTGATCTTCAGCATCTTTTACTTTCACCAGCGTTTCTGGGTGAGCAAAAAC
AGGAAGGCAAAATGCCGCAAAAAAGGGAATAAGGGCGACACGGAAATGTTGAATACTCATACTCTTCCTT
TTTCAATATTATTGAAGCATTTATCAGGGTTATTGTCTCATGAGCGGATACATATTTGAATGTATTTAGA
AAAATAAACAAATAGGGGTTCCGCGCACATTTCCCCGAAAAGTGCCACCTGACGTCTAAGAAACCATTAT
TATCATGACATTAACCTATAAAAATAGGCGTATCACGAGGCCCTTTCGTCTCGCGCGTTTCGGTGATGAC
GGTGAAAACCTCTGACACATGCAGCTCCCGGAGACGGTCACAGCTTGTCTGTAAGCGGATGCCGGGAGCA
GACAAGCCCGTCAGGGCGCGTCAGCGGGTGTTGGCGGGTGTCGGGGCTGGCTTAACTATGCGGCATCAGA
GCAGATTGTACTGAGAGTGCACCAATTTGTTAACCCTAGAAAGATAGTCTGCGTAAAATTGACGCATGCA
TTCTTGAAATATTGCTCTCTCTTTCTAAATAGCGCGAATCCGTCGCTGTGCATTTAGGACATCTCAGTCG
CCGCTTGGAGCTCCCGTGAGGCGTGCTTGTCAATGCGGTAAGTGTCACTGATTTTGAACTATAACGACCG
CGTGAGTCAAAATGACGCATGATTATCTTTTACGTGACTTTTAAGATTTAACTCATACGATAATTATATT
GTTATTTCATGTTCTACTTACGTGATAACTTATTATATATATATTTTCTTGTTATAGATATCATGTACAA
AAAAGCAGGCTTTAAAGGAACCAATTCAGTCGACTGGACCCGGTAC
